>Addgene plasmid #72571 | shGFP neo | addgene full sequence | sequence record 139498 | Addgene assembled full plasmid sequence
TTGGGGTTGCGCCTTTTCCAAGGCAGCCCTGGGTTTGCGCAGGGACGCGGCTGCTCTGGGCGTGGTTCCG
GGAAACGCAGCGGCGCCGACCCTGGGTCTCGCACATTCTTCACGTCCGTTCGCAGCGTCACCCGGATCTT
CGCCGCTACCCTTGTGGGCCCCCCGGCGACGCTTCCTGCTCCGCCCCTAAGTCGGGAAGGTTCCTTGCGG
TTCGCGGCGTGCCGGACGTGACAAACGGAAGCCGCACGTCTCACTAGTACCCTCGCAGACGGACAGCGCC
AGGGAGCAATGGCAGCGCGCCGACCGCGATGGGCTGTGGCCAATAGCGGCTGCTCAGCAGGGCGCGCCGA
GAGCAGCGGCCGGGAAGGGGCGGTGCGGGAGGCGGGGTGTGGGGCGGTAGTGTGGGCCCTGTTCCTGCCC
GCGCGGTGTTCCGCATTCTGCAAGCCTCCGGAGCGCACGTCGGCAGTCGGCTCCCTCGTTGACCGAATCA
CCGACCTCTCTCCCCAGGGGGATCCACCGGATCAAGCTTCACGCTGCCGCAAGCACTCAGGGCGCAAGGG
CTGCTAAAGGAAGCGGAACACGTAGAAAGCCAGTCCGCAGAAACGGTGCTGACCCCGGATGAATGTCAGC
TACTGGGCTATCTGGACAAGGGAAAACGCAAGCGCAAAGAGAAAGCAGGTAGCTTGCAGTGGGCTTACAT
GGCGATAGCTAGACTGGGCGGTTTTATGGACAGCAAGCGAACCGGAATTGCCAGCTGGGGCGCCCTCTGG
TAAGGTTGGGAAGCCCTGCAAAGTAAACTGGATGGCTTTCTTGCCGCCAAGGATCTGATGGCGCAGGGGA
TCAAGATCTGATCAAGAGACAGGATGAGGATCGTTTCGCATGATTGAACAAGATGGATTGCACGCAGGTT
CTCCGGCCGCTTGGGTGGAGAGGCTATTCGGCTATGACTGGGCACAACAGACAATCGGCTGCTCTGATGC
CGCCGTGTTCCGGCTGTCAGCGCAGGGGCGCCCGGTTCTTTTTGTCAAGACCGACCTGTCCGGTGCCCTG
AATGAACTGCAGGACGAGGCAGCGCGGCTATCGTGGCTGGCCACGACGGGCGTTCCTTGCGCAGCTGTGC
TCGACGTTGTCACTGAAGCGGGAAGGGACTGGCTGCTATTGGGCGAAGTGCCGGGGCAGGATCTCCTGTC
ATCTCACCTTGCTCCTGCCGAGAAAGTATCCATCATGGCTGATGCAATGCGGCGGCTGCATACGCTTGAT
CCGGCTACCTGCCCATTCGACCACCAAGCGAAACATCGCATCGAGCGAGCACGTACTCGGATGGAAGCCG
GTCTTGTCGATCAGGATGATCTGGACGAAGAGCATCAGGGGCTCGCGCCAGCCGAACTGTTCGCCAGGCT
CAAGGCGCGCATGCCCGACGGCGAGGATCTCGTCGTGACCCATGGCGATGCCTGCTTGCCGAATATCATG
GTGGAAAATGGCCGCTTTTCTGGATTCATCGACTGTGGCCGGCTGGGTGTGGCGGACCGCTATCAGGACA
TAGCGTTGGCTACCCGTGATATTGCTGAAGAGCTTGGCGGCGAATGGGCTGACCGCTTCCTCGTGCTTTA
CGGTATCGCCGCTCCCGATTCGCAGCGCATCGCCTTCTATCGCCTTCTTGACGAGTTCTTCTGAGCGGGA
CTCTGGGGTTCGCATCGATACCGTCGACCTCGAGGGGGGGCCCGGTACCTTTAAGACCAATGACTTACAA
GGCAGCTGTAGATCTTAGCCACTTTTTAAAAGAAAAGGGGGGACTGGAAGGGCTAATTCACTCCCAACGA
AGACAAGATCTGCTTTTTGCTTGTACTGGGTCTCTCTGGTTAGACCAGATCTGAGCCTGGGAGCTCTCTG
GCTAACTAGGGAACCCACTGCTTAAGCCTCAATAAAGCTTGCCTTGAGTGCTTCAAGTAGTGTGTGCCCG
TCTGTTGTGTGACTCTGGTAACTAGAGATCCCTCAGACCCTTTTAGTCAGTGTGGAAAATCTCTAGCAGT
AGTAGTTCATGTCATCTTATTATTCAGTATTTATAACTTGCAAAGAAATGAATATCAGAGAGTGAGAGGA
ACTTGTTTATTGCAGCTTATAATGGTTACAAATAAAGCAATAGCATCACAAATTTCACAAATAAAGCATT
TTTTTCACTGCATTCTAGTTGTGGTTTGTCCAAACTCATCAATGTATCTTATCATGTCTGGCTCTAGCTA
TCCCGCCCCTAACTCCGCCCATCCCGCCCCTAACTCCGCCCAGTTCCGCCCATTCTCCGCCCCATGGCTG
ACTAATTTTTTTTATTTATGCAGAGGCCGAGGCCGCCTCGGCCTCTGAGCTATTCCAGAAGTAGTGAGGA
GGCTTTTTTGGAGGCCTAGGGACGTACCCAATTCGCCCTATAGTGAGTCGTATTACGCGCGCTCACTGGC
CGTCGTTTTACAACGTCGTGACTGGGAAAACCCTGGCGTTACCCAACTTAATCGCCTTGCAGCACATCCC
CCTTTCGCCAGCTGGCGTAATAGCGAAGAGGCCCGCACCGATCGCCCTTCCCAACAGTTGCGCAGCCTGA
ATGGCGAATGGG
[124 nt withheld, positions 2603-2726]
C
[91 nt withheld, positions 2728-2818]
A
[49 nt withheld, positions 2820-2868]
CCTTTGACGTTGGAGTCCACGTTCTTT
[37 nt withheld, positions 2896-2932]
ACCCTATCTCGGTCTATTCTTTTGATTTATAAGGGATTTTGCCGATTTCGGCCTATTGGTTAAAAAATGA
GCTGATTTAACAAAAATTTAACGCGAATTTTAACAAAATATTAACGCTTACAATTTAGGTGGCACTTTTC
GGGGAAATGTGCGCGGAACCCCTATTTGTTTATTTTTCTAAATACATTCAAATATGTATCCGCTCATGAG
ACAATAACCCTGATAAATGCTTCAATAATATTGAAAAAGGAAGAGTATGAGTATTCAACATTTCCGTGTC
GCCCTTATTCCCTTTTTTGCGGCATTTTGCCTTCCTGTTTTTGCTCACCCAGAAACGCTGGTGAAAGTAA
AAGATGCTGAAGATCAGTTGGGTGCACGAGTGGGTTACATCGAACTGGATCTCAACAGCGGTAAGATCCT
TGAGAGTTTTCGCCCCGAAGAACGTTTTCCAATGATGAGCACTTTTAAAGTTCTGCTATGTGGCGCGGTA
TTATCCCGTATTGACGCCGGGCAAGAGCAACTCGGTCGCCGCATACACTATTCTCAGAATGACTTGGTTG
AGTACTCACCAGTCACAGAAAAGCATCTTACGGATGGCATGACAGTAAGAGAATTATGCAGTGCTGCCAT
AACCATGAGTGATAACACTGCGGCCAACTTACTTCTGACAACGATCGGAGGACCGAAGGAGCTAACCGCT
TTTTTGCACAACATGGGGGATCATGTAACTCGCCTTGATCGTTGGGAACCGGAGCTGAATGAAGCCATAC
CAAACGACGAGCGTGACACCACGATGCCTGTAGCAATGGCAACAACGTTGCGCAAACTATTAACTGGCGA
ACTACTTACTCTAGCTTCCCGGCAACAATTAATAGACTGGATGGAGGCGGATAAAGTTGCAGGACCACTT
CTGCGCTCGGCCCTTCCGGCTGGCTGGTTTATTGCTGATAAATCTGGAGCCGGTGAGCGTGGGTCTCGCG
GTATCATTGCAGCACTGGGGCCAGATGGTAAGCCCTCCCGTATCGTAGTTATCTACACGACGGGGAGTCA
GGCAACTATGGATGAACGAAATAGACAGATCGCTGAGATAGGTGCCTCACTGATTAAGCATTGGTAACTG
TCAGACCAAGTTTACTCATATATACTTTAGATTGATTTAAAACTTCATTTTTAATTTAAAAGGATCTAGG
TGAAGATCCTTTTTGATAATCTCATGACCAAAATCCCTTAACGTGAGTTTTCGTTCCACTGAGCGTCAGA
CCCCGTAGAAAAGATCAAAGGATCTTCTTGAGATCCTTTTTTTCTGCGCGTAATCTGCTGCTTGCAAACA
AAAAAACCACCGCTACCAGCGGTGGTTTGTTTGCCGGATCAAGAGCTACCAACTCTTTTTCCGAAGGTAA
CTGGCTTCAGCAGAGCGCAGATACCAAATACTGTTCTTCTAGTGTAGCCGTAGTTAGGCCACCACTTCAA
GAACTCTGTAGCACCGCCTACATACCTCGCTCTGCTAATCCTGTTACCAGTGGCTGCTGCCAGTGGCGAT
AAGTCGTGTCTTACCGGGTTGGACTCAAGACGATAGTTACCGGATAAGGCGCAGCGGTCGGGCTGAACGG
GGGGTTCGTGCACACAGCCCAGCTTGGAGCGAACGACCTACACCGAACTGAGATACCTACAGCGTGAGCT
ATGAGAAAGCGCCACGCTTCCCGAAGGGAGAAAGGCGGACAGGTATCCGGTAAGCGGCAGGGTCGGAACA
GGAGAGCGCACGAGGGAGCTTCCAGGGGGAAACGCCTGGTATCTTTATAGTCCTGTCGGGTTTCGCCACC
TCTGACTTGAGCGTCGATTTTTGTGATGCTCGTCAGGGGGGCGGAGCCTATGGAAAAACGCCAGCAACGC
GGCCTTTTTACGGTTCCTGGCCTTTTGCTGGCCTTTTGCTCACATGTTCTTTCCTGCGTTATCCCCTGAT
TCTGTGGATAACCGTATTACCGCCTTTGAGTGAGCTGATACCGCTCGCCGCAGCCGAACGACCGAGCGCA
GCGAGTCAGTGAGCGAGGAAGCGGAAGAGCGCCCAATACGCAAACCGCCTCTCCCCGCGCGTTGGCCGAT
TCATTAATGCAGCTGGCACGACAGGTTTCCCGACTGGAAAGCGGGCAGTGAGCGCAACGCAATTAATGTG
AGTTAGCTCACTCATTAGGCACCCCAGGCTTTACACTTTATGCTTCCGGCTCGTATGTTGTGTGGAATTG
TGAGCGGATAACAATTTCACACAGGAAACAGCTATGACCATGATTACGCCAAGCGCGCAATTAACCCTCA
CTAAAGGGAACAAAAGCTGGAGCTGCAAGCTTAATGTAGTCTTATGCAATACTCTTGTAGTCTTGCAACA
TGGTAACGATGAGTTAGCAACATGCCTTACAAGGAGAGAAAAAGCACCGTGCATGCCGATTGGTGGAAGT
AAGGTGGTACGATCGTGCCTTATTAGGAAGGCAACAGACGGGTCTGACATGGATTGGACGAACCACTGAA
TTGCCGCATTGCAGAGATATTGTATTTAAGTGCCTAGCTCGATACATAAACGGGTCTCTCTGGTTAGACC
AGATCTGAGCCTGGGAGCTCTCTGGCTAACTAGGGAACCCACTGCTTAAGCCTCAATAAAGCTTGCCTTG
AGTGCTTCAAGTAGTGTGTGCCCGTCTGTTGTGTGACTCTGGTAACTAGAGATCCCTCAGACCCTTTTAG
TCAGTGTGGAAAATCTCTAGCAGTGGCGCCCGAACAGGGACTTGAAAGCGAAAGGGAAACCAGAGGAGCT
CTCTCGACGCAGGACTCGGCTTGCTGAAGCGCGCACGGCAAGAGGCGAGGGGCGGCGACTGGTGAGTACG
CCAAAAATTTTGACTAGCGGAGGCTAGAAGGAGAGAGATGGGTGCGAGAGCGTCAGTATTAAGCGGGGGA
GAATTAGATCGCGATGGGAAAAAATTCGGTTAAGGCCAGGGGGAAAGAAAAAATATAAATTAAAACATAT
AGTATGGGCAAGCAGGGAGCTAGAACGATTCGCAGTTAATCCTGGCCTGTTAGAAACATCAGAAGGCTGT
AGACAAATACTGGGACAGCTACAACCATCCCTTCAGACAGGATCAGAAGAACTTAGATCATTATATAATA
CAGTAGCAACCCTCTATTGTGTGCATCAAAGGATAGAGATAAAAGACACCAAGGAAGCTTTAGACAAGAT
AGAGGAAGAGCAAAACAAAAGTAAGACCACCGCACAGCAAGCGGCCGCTGATCTTCAGACCTGGAGGAGG
AGATATGAGGGACAATTGGAGAAGTGAATTATATAAATATAAAGTAGTAAAAATTGAACCATTAGGAGTA
GCACCCACCAAGGCAAAGAGAAGAGTGGTGCAGAGAGAAAAAAGAGCAGTGGGAATAGGAGCTTTGTTCC
TTGGGTTCTTGGGAGCAGCAGGAAGCACTATGGGCGCAGCGTCAATGACGCTGACGGTACAGGCCAGACA
ATTATTGTCTGGTATAGTGCAGCAGCAGAACAATTTGCTGAGGGCTATTGAGGCGCAACAGCATCTGTTG
CAACTCACAGTCTGGGGCATCAAGCAGCTCCAGGCAAGAATCCTGGCTGTGGAAAGATACCTAAAGGATC
AACAGCTCCTGGGGATTTGGGGTTGCTCTGGAAAACTCATTTGCACCACTGCTGTGCCTTGGAATGCTAG
TTGGAGTAATAAATCTCTGGAACAGATTTGGAATCACACGACCTGGATGGAGTGGGACAGAGAAATTAAC
AATTACACAAGCTTAATACACTCCTTAATTGAAGAATCGCAAAACCAGCAAGAAAAGAATGAACAAGAAT
TATTGGAATTAGATAAATGGGCAAGTTTGTGGAATTGGTTTAACATAACAAATTGGCTGTGGTATATAAA
ATTATTCATAATGATAGTAGGAGGCTTGGTAGGTTTAAGAATAGTTTTTGCTGTACTTTCTATAGTGAAT
AGAGTTAGGCAGGGATATTCACCATTATCGTTTCAGACCCACCTCCCAACCCCGAGGGGACCCGACAGGC
CCGAAGGAATAGAAGAAGAAGGTGGAGAGAGAGACAGAGACAGATCCATTCGATTAGTGAACGGATCTCG
ACGGTATCGATCACGAGACTAGCCTCGAGCGGCCGCCCCCTTCACCGAGGGCCTATTTCCCATGATTCCT
TCATATTTGCATATACGATACAAGGCTGTTAGAGAGATAATTGGAATTAATTTGACTGTAAACACAAAGA
TATTAGTACAAAATACGTGACGTAGAAAGTAATAATTTCTTGGGTAGTTTGCAGTTTTAAAATTATGTTT
TAAAATGGACTATCATATGCTTACCGTAACTTGAAAGTATTTCGATTTCTTGGCTTTATATATCTTGTGG
AAAGGACGAAACACCGGGCAAGCTGACCCTGAAGTTCATCTGCAGATGAACTTCAGGGTCAGCTTGCTTT
TTGAATTCTCGACCTCGAGACAAATGGCAGTATTCATCCACAATTTTAAAAGAAAAGGGGGGATTGGGGG
GTACAGTGCAGGGGAAAGAATAGTAGACATAATAGCAACAGACATACAAACTAAAGAATTACAAAAACAA
ATTACAAAAATTCAAAATTTTCGGGTTTATTACAGGGACAGCAGAGATCCACTTTGGCCGCGGCTCGAGG
GGG
Features (pLannotate 1.2.2; 29 found; start..end, strand, type, name):
    525..848     +  CDS            tnpA (fragment): TN5P_ECOLX - Also known as tnp. Experimental evidence at protein level: Swiss-Prot protein existence level 1. Mediates transposition of transposon Tn5 by a 'cut and paste' mechanism. First, the monomeric transposase binds the 19 bp inverted DNA repeats flanking the transposon. Then, dimerization of the DNA- bound transposase creates a synaptic DNA complex. After nicking of the first DNA strand, excision of the transposon proceeds through a series of intermediates. The transposase then mediates the insertion of the transposon at a new site by strand transfer. The activity of the wild- type tran
    880..1671    +  CDS            neo: KKA2_KLEPN - Also known as kan, nptII. Experimental evidence at protein level: Swiss-Prot protein existence level 1. Resistance to kanamycin, neomycin, paromomycin, ribostamycin, butirosin and gentamicin B. From Klebsiella pneumoniae.
   1694..1729    +  misc_feature   MCS (fragment): pBluescript multiple cloning site
   1725..1793    +  CDS            nef (fragment): NEF_HV1Z2 - Experimental evidence at protein level: Swiss-Prot protein existence level 1. Extracellular Nef protein targets CD4(+) T-lymphocytes for apoptosis by interacting with CXCR4 surface receptors. From Human immunodeficiency virus type 1 group M subtype D (isolate Z2/CDC-Z34) (HIV-1).
   1795..2028    +  LTR            3' LTR (ΔU3): self-inactivating 3' long terminal repeat (LTR) from HIV-1
   2100..2221    +  polyA_signal   SV40 poly(A) signal: SV40 polyadenylation signal
   2261..2396    +  rep_origin     SV40 ori: SV40 origin of replication
   2417..2435    -  promoter       T7 promoter: promoter for bacteriophage T7 RNA polymerase
   2443..2598    +  CDS            lacZα (fragment): LacZα fragment of β-galactosidase; lacZ fragment
   2603..3031    +  rep_origin     f1 ori (sequence partly withheld): f1 bacteriophage origin of replication; arrow indicates direction of (+) strand synthesis
   3084..3188    +  promoter       AmpR promoter: bla
   3189..4049    +  CDS            AmpR: β-lactamase; bla; confers resistance to ampicillin, carbenicillin, and related antibiotics
   4220..4808    +  rep_origin     ori: high-copy-number ColE1/pMB1/pBR322/pUC origin of replication
   4991..5083    +  CDS            lacI (fragment): lac repressor; lacI; The lac repressor binds to the lac operator to inhibit transcription in E. coli. This inhibition can be relieved by adding lactose or isopropyl-β-D-thiogalactopyranoside (IPTG).
   5096..5117    +  protein_bind   CAP binding site: CAP binding activates transcription in the presence of cAMP. E. coli catabolite activator protein
   5132..5162    +  promoter       lac promoter: promoter for the E. coli lac operon
   5170..5186    +  protein_bind   lac operator: The lac repressor binds to the lac operator to inhibit transcription in E. coli. This inhibition can be relieved by adding lactose or isopropyl-β-D-thiogalactopyranoside (IPTG). lac repressor encoded by lacI
   5231..5249    +  promoter       T3 promoter: promoter for bacteriophage T3 RNA polymerase
   5277..5503    +  promoter       RSV promoter: Rous sarcoma virus enhancer/promoter
   5504..5684    +  LTR            5' LTR (truncated): truncated 5' long terminal repeat (LTR) from HIV-1
   5731..5856    +  misc_feature   HIV-1 Ψ: packaging signal of human immunodeficiency virus type 1
   5840..6203    +  CDS            HIV-1 gag (fragment): gag protein from human immunodeficiency virus 1; gag
   6349..6582    +  misc_feature   RRE: The Rev response element (RRE) of HIV-1 allows for Rev-dependent mRNA export from the nucleus to the cytoplasm.
   6959..7059    +  CDS            Rev (fragment): human immunodeficiency virus 1 (HIV-1) Rev protein; rev; enhances nuclear export of unspliced and incompletely spliced viral mRNAs
   7109..7349    +  promoter       U6 promoter: RNA polymerase III promoter for human U6 snRNA
   7359..7386    +  CDS            rsEGFP2 (fragment): reversibly and rapidly switchable enhanced green fluorescent protein (Grotjohann et al., 2012) mammalian codon-optimized
   7383..7409    -  CDS            rsEGFP2 (fragment): reversibly and rapidly switchable enhanced green fluorescent protein (Grotjohann et al., 2012) mammalian codon-optimized
   7456..7573    +  misc_feature   cPPT/CTS: central polypurine tract and central termination sequence of HIV-1
   7622..507     +  promoter       hPGK promoter (across the origin): human phosphoglycerate kinase 1 promoter
