[The description below was written by a language model from this plasmid's Addgene catalogue record and pLannotate feature annotations shown in this document.]
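Description:
shGFP neo is a lentiviral shRNA expression plasmid built on the pLKO.1 neo backbone, carrying a short hairpin directed against GFP. It is propagated in E. coli through a high-copy ColE1/pUC-type origin with ampicillin selection (AmpR/β-lactamase). An f1 origin and leftover lac/T3/T7 cloning-vector elements are also present in the bacterial portion. The assembled sequence is about 7.6 kb.

The viral portion has the layout of a third-generation, self-inactivating HIV-1 transfer vector. An RSV promoter fused to a truncated 5' LTR drives genomic RNA production in packaging cells. It is followed by the Ψ packaging signal with a partial gag sequence, the Rev response element for Rev-dependent nuclear export, a cPPT/CTS element, and a ΔU3 3' LTR that disables LTR promoter activity after integration. An SV40 poly(A) signal and SV40 origin lie downstream.

Within this frame, a human U6 RNA polymerase III promoter transcribes the hairpin, which was cloned between the AgeI and EcoRI sites. The two short, oppositely oriented "rsEGFP2" fragments annotated just after U6 are the sense and antisense arms of the GFP-targeting stem rather than any fluorescent protein coding sequence. A separate human PGK promoter drives the neomycin phosphotransferase gene, so transduced mammalian cells can be selected with G418. The small Tn5 transposase fragment annotated upstream of neo is probably residual sequence carried along with the neo cassette.

The recorded purpose is simply a hairpin targeting GFP. Such a construct can knock down GFP-family reporters, and it is commonly used as a non-endogenous-targeting control alongside gene-specific shRNAs, although the record does not state this use.
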