Addgene plasmid #72571: shGFP neo
Purpose: Hairpin targeting GFP.
Depositing lab: Kevin Janes. Depositing organization: University of Virginia. Publication: Network Architecture Predisposes an Enzyme to Either Pharmacologic or Genetic Targeting. Jensen KJ, Moyer CB, Janes KA. Cell Syst. 2016 Feb 24;2(2):112-121. 10.1016/j.cels.2016.01.012 PubMed 26942229.
Backbone
  Vector backbone: pLKO.1 neo
  Backbone manufacturer: Sheila Stewart
  Backbone size w/o insert (bp): 7200
  Vector type: Mammalian Expression, Lentiviral
  Selectable markers: Neomycin (select with G418)
Growth in bacteria
  Bacterial resistance: Ampicillin, 100 μg/mL
  Growth temperature: 37°C
  Growth strain: NEB Stable
  Copy number: High Copy
Gene/Insert
  Gene/Insert name: GFP
  gRNA/shRNA sequence: GCAAGCTGACCCTGAAGTTCAT
  Cloning method: Restriction Enzyme; 5′ cloning site AgeI (not destroyed); 3′ cloning site EcoRI (not destroyed)
  Sequencing primers: 5′ NA
Terms and licenses: Academic/Nonprofit Terms; Industry Terms: Not Available to Industry
How to cite: shGFP neo was a gift from Kevin Janes (Addgene plasmid # 72571 ; http://n2t.net/addgene:72571 ; RRID:Addgene_72571)
