>Addgene plasmid #72571 | shGFP neo | addgene partial sequence | sequence record 137710 | hPGK-F 5'-GTGTTCCGCATTCTGCAAG-3'
CGGCAGTCGGCTCCCTCGTTGACCGAATCACCGACCTCTCTCCCCAGGGGGATCCACCGGATCAAGCTTC
ACGCTGCCGCAAGCACTCAGGGCGCAAGGGCTGCTAAAGGAAGCGGAACACGTAGAAAGCCAGTCCGCAG
AAACGGTGCTGACCCCGGATGAATGTCAGCTACTGGGCTATCTGGACAAGGGAAAACGCAAGCGCAAAGA
GAAAGCAGGTAGCTTGCAGTGGGCTTACATGGCGATAGCTAGACTGGGCGGTTTTATGGACAGCAAGCGA
ACCGGAATTGCCAGCTGGGGCGCCCTCTGGTAAGGTTGGGAAGCCCTGCAAAGTAAACTGGATGGCTTTC
TTGCCGCCAAGGATCTGATGGCGCAGGGGATCAAGATCTGATCAAGAGACAGGATGAGGATCGTTTCGCA
TGATTGAACAAGATGGATTGCACGCAGGTTCTCCGGCCGCTTGGGTGGAGAGGCTATTCGGCTATGACTG
GGCACAACAGACAATCGGCTGCTCTGATGCCGCCGTGTTCCGGCTGTCAGCGCAGGGGCGCCCGGTTCTT
TTTGTCAAGACCGACCTGTCCGGTGCCCTGAATGAACTGCAGGACGAGGCAGCGCGGCTATCGTGGCTGG
CCACGACGGGCGTTCCTTGCGCAGCTGTGCTCGACGTTGTCACTGAAGCGGGAAGGGACTGGCTGCTATT
GGGCGAAGTGCCGGGGCAGGATCTCCTGTCATCTCACCTTGCTCCTGCCGAGAAAGTATCCATCATGGCT
GATGCAATGCGGCGGCTGCATACGCTTGATCCGGCTACCTGCCCATTCGACCACCAAGCGAAACATCGCA
TCGAGCGAGCACGTACTCGGATGGAAGCCGGTCTTGTCGATCAGGATGATCTGGACGAAGAGCATCAGGG
GCTCGCGCCAGCCGAACTGTTCGCCAGGCTCAAGGCGCGCATGCCCGACGGCGAGGATCTCGTCGTGACC
CATGGCGATGCCTGCTTGCCGAATATCATGGTGGAAAATGGCCGCT
