>Addgene plasmid #72571 | shGFP neo | addgene partial sequence | sequence record 139500 | Top_Fop 5'-TCACCATTATCGTTTCAGAC-3'
TTCGATTAGTGAACGGATCTCGACGGTATCGATCACGAGACTAGCCTCGAGCGGCCGCCCCCTTCACCGA
GGGCCTATTTCCCATGATTCCTTCATATTTGCATATACGATACAAGGCTGTTAGAGAGATAATTGGAATT
AATTTGACTGTAAACACAAAGATATTAGTACAAAATACGTGACGTAGAAAGTAATAATTTCTTGGGTAGT
TTGCAGTTTTAAAATTATGTTTTAAAATGGACTATCATATGCTTACCGTAACTTGAAAGTATTTCGATTT
CTTGGCTTTATATATCTTGTGGAAAGGACGAAACACCGGGCAAGCTGACCCTGAAGTTCATCTGCAGATG
AACTTCAGGGTCAGCTTGCTTTTTGAATTCTCGACCTCGAGACAAATGGCAGTATTCATCCACAATTTTA
AAAGAAAAGGGGGGATTGGGGGGTACAGTGCAGGGGAAAGAATAGTAGACATAATAGCAACAGACATACA
AACTAAAGAATTACAAAAACAAATTACAAAAATTCAAAATTTTCGGGTTTATTACAGGGACAGCAGAGAT
CCACTTTGGCCGCGGCTCGAGGGGGTTGGGGTTGCGCCTTTTCCAAGGCAGCCCTGGGTTTGCGCAGGGA
CGCGGCTGCTCTGGGCGTGGTTCCGGGAAACGCAGCGGCGCCGACCCTGGGTCTCGCACATTCTTCACGT
CCGTTCGCAGCGTCACCCGGATCTTCGCCGCTACCCTTGTGGGCCCCCCGGCGACGCTTCCTGCTCCGCC
CCTAAGTCGGGAAGGTTCCTTGCGGTTCGCGGCGTGCCGGACGTGACAAACGGAAGCCGCACGTCTCACT
AGTACCCTCGCAGACGGACAGCGCCAGG
